>Addgene plasmid #213312 | HRH1-DuET | addgene full sequence | sequence record 430850 | Addgene NGS Result
TTCCCAACGATCAAGGCGAGTTACATGATCCCCCATGTTGTGCAAAAAAGCGGTTAGCTCCTTCGGTCCT
CCGATCGTTGTCAGAAGTAAGTTGGCCGCAGTGTTATCACTCATGGTTATGGCAGCACTGCATAATTCTC
TTACTGTCATGCCATCCGTAAGATGCTTTTCTGTGACTGGTGAGTACTCAACCAAGTCATTCTGAGAATA
GTGTATGCGGCGACCGAGTTGCTCTTGCCCGGCGTCAATACGGGATAATACCGCGCCACATAGCAGAACT
TTAAAAGTGCTCATCATTGGAAAACGTTCTTCGGGGCGAAAACTCTCAAGGATCTTACCGCTGTTGAGAT
CCAGTTCGATGTAACCCACTCGTGCACCCAACTGATCTTCAGCATCTTTTACTTTCACCAGCGTTTCTGG
GTGAGCAAAAACAGGAAGGCAAAATGCCGCAAAAAAGGGAATAAGGGCGACACGGAAATGTTGAATACTC
ATACTCTTCCTTTTTCAATATTATTGAAGCATTTATCAGGGTTATTGTCTCATGAGCGGATACATATTTG
AATGTATTTAGAAAAATAAACAAATAGGGGTTCCGCGCACATTTCCCCGAAAAGTGCCACCTGACGTCGA
CGGATCGGGAGATCTCCCGATCCCCTATGGTGCACTCTCAGTACAATCTGCTCTGATGCCGCATAGTTAA
GCCAGTATCTGCTCCCTGCTTGTGTGTTGGAGGTCGCTGAGTAGTGCGCGAGCAAAATTTAAGCTACAAC
AAGGCAAGGCTTGACCGACATTTGCATGAAGAATCTGCTTAGGGTTAGGCGTTTTGCGCTGCTTCGCGAT
GTACGGGCCAGATATACGCGTTGACATTGATTATTGACTAGTTATTAATAGTAATCAATTACGGGGTCAT
TAGTTCATAGCCCATATATGGAGTTCCGCGTTACATAACTTACGGTAAATGGCCCGCCTGGCTGACCGCC
CAACGACCCCCGCCCATTGACGTCAATAATGACGTATGTTCCCATAGTAACGCCAATAGGGACTTTCCAT
TGACGTCAATGGGTGGAGTATTTACGGTAAACTGCCCACTTGGCAGTACATCAAGTGTATCATATGCCAA
GTACGCCCCCTATTGACGTCAATGACGGTAAATGGCCCGCCTGGCATTATGCCCAGTACATGACCTTATG
GGACTTTCCTACTTGGCAGTACATCTACGTATTAGTCATCGCTATTACCATGGTGATGCGGTTTTGGCAG
TACATCAATGGGCGTGGATAGCGGTTTGACTCACGGGGATTTCCAAGTCTCCACCCCATTGACGTCAATG
GGAGTTTGTTTTGGCACCAAAATCAACGGGACTTTCCAAAATGTCGTAACAACTCCGCCCCATTGACGCA
AATGGGCGGTAGGCGTGTACGGTGGGAGGTCTATATAAGCAGAGCTCTCTGGCTAACTAGAGAACCCACT
GCTTACTGGCTTATCGAAATTAATACGACTCACTATAGGGAGACCCAAGCTGGCTAGCGTTTAAACTTAA
GCTTAGCGCCACCATGAAGACGATCATCGCCCTGAGCTACATCTTCTGCCTGGTATTCGCCGACTACAAG
GACGATGATGACGCCAGCATCGATATGTCACTGCCTAACTCATCTTGCCTCCTGGAGGACAAGATGTGCG
AGGGGAACAAGACCACTATGGCATCACCCCAGTTGATGCCCCTCGTGGTCGTATTGTCTACAATCTGCCT
GGTTACCGTGGGATTGAATTTGCTTGTGTTGTATGCTGTGCGGAGCGAAAGGAAACTTCATACTGTGGGC
AACCTGTACATTGTGAGTTTGTCCGTTGCAGATCTGATCGTGGGCGCGGTCGTTATGCCTATGAATATTC
TGTACCTGCTGATGAGCAAATGGTCTCTCGGAAGGCCACTGTGTCTGTTTTGGTTGTCCATGGACTACGT
GGCAAGCACTGCTAGCATCTTTAGTGTGTTCATCCTGTGTATCGACAGATACAGATCTGTCCAGCAGCCT
TTGCGATATCTGAAGTATAGGACCAAGACCCGCGCGTCAGCAACCATCCTCGGCGCCTGGTTTCTTTCTT
TCCTGTGGGTGATCCCCATATTGGGGTGGAACCACTTCATGCAGCAAACGTCAGTTCGCAGGGAGGATAA
GTGCGAAACAGACTTCTACGACGTCACATGGTTTAAGGTGATGACAGCCATCATCAACTTTTATCTGCCC
ACTTTGTTGATGCTGTGGTTCTACGCTAAGATATACAAGGCCGTGAGACAGCACTGCCAACATCGGGAAC
TGATAAATCGGTCTTTGCCATCATTTAGTGAAATCAAGCTCCGCCCAGAGAATCCTAAAGGTGATGCAAA
GAAGCCCGGAAAGGAAAGTCCTTGGGAAGTCCTGAAAAGAAAGCCCAAGGACGCGGGCGGCGGGTCAGTA
CTTAAGAGTCCTTCTCAGACTCCAAAGGAGATGAAATCACCCGTGGTGTTCAGCCAGGAGGACGATCGGG
AGGTGGACAAACTCTACTGCTTCCCCCTGGACATTGTGCACATGCAGGCTGCAGCTGAGGGCAGCTCAAG
GGATTACGTCGCGGTGAATCGCAGTCACGGTCAACTGAAAACTGACGAGCAAGGACTGAATACTCATGGC
GCCTCAGAGATTTCCGAAGACCAGATGCTGGGGGACTCTCAGTCTTTTTCCAGGACGGACAGCGATACCA
CTACCGAGACTGCACCTGGGAAAGGCAAGCTCCGGTCAGGAAGCAATACCGGCCTGGACTATATCAAGTT
CACCTGGAAAAGACTGAGAAGCCACTCCCGGCAATATGTTTCAGGCCTGCACATGAACCGGGAACGCAAA
GCCGCAAAACAACTCGGGTTCATTATGGCCGCTTTCATCTTGTGCTGGATACCCTACTTCATATTCTTCA
TGGTGATTGCTTTCTGCAAGAACTGTTGTAATGAGCACCTGCACATGTTTACAATTTGGCTGGGCTATAT
AAACTCCACCCTTAATCCGCTGATTTACCCCCTTTGTAACGAAAACTTTAAAAAGACATTCAAGCGGATC
TTGCATATAAGGTCCATCGATACCGGTGGACGCACCGGTGAATTCGATGAGGCCAGCACCACCGTGTCTA
AGACCGAGACTTCTCAGGTGGCCCCTGCCTAACTCGAGTCTAGAGGGCCCGTTTAAACCCGCTGATCAGC
CTCGACTGTGCCTTCTAGTTGCCAGCCATCTGTTGTTTGCCCCTCCCCCGTGCCTTCCTTGACCCTGGAA
GGTGCCACTCCCACTGTCCTTTCCTAATAAAATGAGGAAATTGCATCGCATTGTCTGAGTAGGTGTCATT
CTATTCTGGGGGGTGGGGTGGGGCAGGACAGCAAGGGGGAGGATTGGGAAGACAATAGCAGGCATGCTGG
GGATGCGGTGGGCTCTATGGCTTCTGAGGCGGAAAGAACCAGCTGGGGCTCTAGGGGGTATCCCC
[124 nt withheld, positions 3496-3619]
C
[91 nt withheld, positions 3621-3711]
A
[49 nt withheld, positions 3713-3761]
CCTTTGACGTTGGAGTCCACGTTCTTT
[37 nt withheld, positions 3789-3825]
ACCCTATCTCGGTCTATTCTTTTGATTTATAAGGGATTTTGCCGATTTCGGCCTATTGGTTAAAAAATGA
GCTGATTTAACAAAAATTTAACGCGAATTAATTCTGTGGAATGTGTGTCAGTTAGGGTGTGGAAAGTCCC
CAGGCTCCCCAGCAGGCAGAAGTATGCAAAGCATGCATCTCAATTAGTCAGCAACCAGGTGTGGAAAGTC
CCCAGGCTCCCCAGCAGGCAGAAGTATGCAAAGCATGCATCTCAATTAGTCAGCAACCATAGTCCCGCCC
CTAACTCCGCCCATCCCGCCCCTAACTCCGCCCAGTTCCGCCCATTCTCCGCCCCATGGCTGACTAATTT
TTTTTATTTATGCAGAGGCCGAGGCCGCCTCTGCCTCTGAGCTATTCCAGAAGTAGTGAGGAGGCTTTTT
TGGAGGCCTAGGCTTTTGCAAAAAGCTCCCGGGAGCTTGTATATCCATTTTCGGATCTGATCAAGAGACA
GGATGAGGATCGTTTCGCATGATTGAACAAGATGGATTGCACGCAGGTTCTCCGGCCGCTTGGGTGGAGA
GGCTATTCGGCTATGACTGGGCACAACAGACAATCGGCTGCTCTGATGCCGCCGTGTTCCGGCTGTCAGC
GCAGGGGCGCCCGGTTCTTTTTGTCAAGACCGACCTGTCCGGTGCCCTGAATGAACTGCAGGACGAGGCA
GCGCGGCTATCGTGGCTGGCCACGACGGGCGTTCCTTGCGCAGCTGTGCTCGACGTTGTCACTGAAGCGG
GAAGGGACTGGCTGCTATTGGGCGAAGTGCCGGGGCAGGATCTCCTGTCATCTCACCTTGCTCCTGCCGA
GAAAGTATCCATCATGGCTGATGCAATGCGGCGGCTGCATACGCTTGATCCGGCTACCTGCCCATTCGAC
CACCAAGCGAAACATCGCATCGAGCGAGCACGTACTCGGATGGAAGCCGGTCTTGTCGATCAGGATGATC
TGGACGAAGAGCATCAGGGGCTCGCGCCAGCCGAACTGTTCGCCAGGCTCAAGGCGCGCATGCCCGACGG
CGAGGATCTCGTCGTGACCCATGGCGATGCCTGCTTGCCGAATATCATGGTGGAAAATGGCCGCTTTTCT
GGATTCATCGACTGTGGCCGGCTGGGTGTGGCGGACCGCTATCAGGACATAGCGTTGGCTACCCGTGATA
TTGCTGAAGAGCTTGGCGGCGAATGGGCTGACCGCTTCCTCGTGCTTTACGGTATCGCCGCTCCCGATTC
GCAGCGCATCGCCTTCTATCGCCTTCTTGACGAGTTCTTCTGAGCGGGACTCTGGGGTTCGAAATGACCG
ACCAAGCGACGCCCAACCTGCCATCACGAGATTTCGATTCCACCGCCGCCTTCTATGAAAGGTTGGGCTT
CGGAATCGTTTTCCGGGACGCCGGCTGGATGATCCTCCAGCGCGGGGATCTCATGCTGGAGTTCTTCGCC
CACCCCAACTTGTTTATTGCAGCTTATAATGGTTACAAATAAAGCAATAGCATCACAAATTTCACAAATA
AAGCATTTTTTTCACTGCATTCTAGTTGTGGTTTGTCCAAACTCATCAATGTATCTTATCATGTCTGTAT
ACCGTCGACCTCTAGCTAGAGCTTGGCGTAATCATGGTCATAGCTGTTTCCTGTGTGAAATTGTTATCCG
CTCACAATTCCACACAACATACGAGCCGGAAGCATAAAGTGTAAAGCCTGGGGTGCCTAATGAGTGAGCT
AACTCACATTAATTGCGTTGCGCTCACTGCCCGCTTTCCAGTCGGGAAACCTGTCGTGCCAGCTGCATTA
ATGAATCGGCCAACGCGCGGGGAGAGGCGGTTTGCGTATTGGGCGCTCTTCCGCTTCCTCGCTCACTGAC
TCGCTGCGCTCGGTCGTTCGGCTGCGGCGAGCGGTATCAGCTCACTCAAAGGCGGTAATACGGTTATCCA
CAGAATCAGGGGATAACGCAGGAAAGAACATGTGAGCAAAAGGCCAGCAAAAGGCCAGGAACCGTAAAAA
GGCCGCGTTGCTGGCGTTTTTCCATAGGCTCCGCCCCCCTGACGAGCATCACAAAAATCGACGCTCAAGT
CAGAGGTGGCGAAACCCGACAGGACTATAAAGATACCAGGCGTTTCCCCCTGGAAGCTCCCTCGTGCGCT
CTCCTGTTCCGACCCTGCCGCTTACCGGATACCTGTCCGCCTTTCTCCCTTCGGGAAGCGTGGCGCTTTC
TCATAGCTCACGCTGTAGGTATCTCAGTTCGGTGTAGGTCGTTCGCTCCAAGCTGGGCTGTGTGCACGAA
CCCCCCGTTCAGCCCGACCGCTGCGCCTTATCCGGTAACTATCGTCTTGAGTCCAACCCGGTAAGACACG
ACTTATCGCCACTGGCAGCAGCCACTGGTAACAGGATTAGCAGAGCGAGGTATGTAGGCGGTGCTACAGA
GTTCTTGAAGTGGTGGCCTAACTACGGCTACACTAGAAGAACGGTATTTGGTATCTGCGCTCTGCTGAAG
CCAGTTACCTTCGGAAAAAGAGTTGGTAGCTCTTGATCCGGCAAACAAACCACCGCTGGTAGCGGTGGTT
TTTTTGTTTGCAAGCAGCAGATTACGCGCAGAAAAAAAGGATCTCAAGAAGATCCTTTGATCTTTTCTAC
GGGGTCTGACGCTCAGTGGAACGAAAACTCACGTTAAGGGATTTTGGTCATGAGATTATCAAAAAGGATC
TTCACCTAGATCCTTTTAAATTAAAAATGAAGTTTTAAATCAATCTAAAGTATATATGAGTAAACTTGGT
CTGACAGTTACCAATGCTTAATCAGTGAGGCACCTATCTCAGCGATCTGTCTATTTCGTTCATCCATAGT
TGCCTGACTCCCCGTCGTGTAGATAACTACGATACGGGAGGGCTTACCATCTGGCCCCAGTGCTGCAATG
ATACCGCGAGACCCACGCTCACCGGCTCCAGATTTATCAGCAATAAACCAGCCAGCCGGAAGGGCCGAGC
GCAGAAGTGGTCCTGCAACTTTATCCGCCTCCATCCAGTCTATTAATTGTTGCCGGGAAGCTAGAGTAAG
TAGTTCGCCAGTTAATAGTTTGCGCAACGTTGTTGCCATTGCTACAGGCATCGTGGTGTCACGCTCGTCG
TTTGGTATGGCTTCATTCAGCTCCGG
Features (pLannotate 1.2.2; 21 found; start..end, strand, type, name):
    493..597     -  promoter       AmpR promoter: bla
    656..708     -  misc_feature   bom (fragment): basis of mobility region from pBR322
    863..1242    +  enhancer       CMV enhancer: human cytomegalovirus immediate early enhancer
   1243..1446    +  promoter       CMV promoter: human cytomegalovirus (CMV) immediate early promoter
   1442..1475    +  LTR            5' LTR (truncated) (fragment): truncated 5' long terminal repeat (LTR) from HIV-1
   1491..1509    +  promoter       T7 promoter: promoter for bacteriophage T7 RNA polymerase
   1602..1622    +  CDS            3xFLAG (fragment): three tandem FLAG® epitope tags
   1635..3095    +  CDS            HRH1: HRH1_HUMAN - Experimental evidence at protein level: Swiss-Prot protein existence level 1. In peripheral tissues, the H1 subclass of histamine receptors mediates the contraction of smooth muscles, increase in capillary permeability due to contraction of terminal venules, and catecholamine release from adrenal medulla, as well as mediating neurotransmission in the central nervous system. From Homo sapiens (Human).
   3226..3450    +  polyA_signal   bGH poly(A) signal: bovine growth hormone polyadenylation signal
   3454..3475    +  promoter       SV40 promoter (fragment): SV40 enhancer and early promoter
   3496..3924    +  rep_origin     f1 ori (sequence partly withheld): f1 bacteriophage origin of replication; arrow indicates direction of (+) strand synthesis
   3938..4267    +  promoter       SV40 promoter: SV40 enhancer and early promoter
   4334..5125    +  CDS            neo: KKA2_KLEPN - Also known as kan, nptII. Experimental evidence at protein level: Swiss-Prot protein existence level 1. Resistance to kanamycin, neomycin, paromomycin, ribostamycin, butirosin and gentamicin B. From Klebsiella pneumoniae.
   5149..5307    +  CDS            ble (fragment): BLE_KLEPN - Experimental evidence at protein level: Swiss-Prot protein existence level 1. Binding protein with a strong affinity to the bleomycin family of antibiotics. Binds to CL990; an antimitotic-antibiotic compound. From Klebsiella pneumoniae.
   5302..5423    +  polyA_signal   SV40 poly(A) signal: SV40 polyadenylation signal
   5496..5512    -  protein_bind   lac operator: The lac repressor binds to the lac operator to inhibit transcription in E. coli. This inhibition can be relieved by adding lactose or isopropyl-β-D-thiogalactopyranoside (IPTG). lac repressor encoded by lacI
   5520..5550    -  promoter       lac promoter: promoter for the E. coli lac operon
   5565..5586    -  protein_bind   CAP binding site: CAP binding activates transcription in the presence of cAMP. E. coli catabolite activator protein
   5599..5691    -  CDS            lacI (fragment): lac repressor; lacI; The lac repressor binds to the lac operator to inhibit transcription in E. coli. This inhibition can be relieved by adding lactose or isopropyl-β-D-thiogalactopyranoside (IPTG).
   5874..6462    -  rep_origin     ori: high-copy-number ColE1/pMB1/pBR322/pUC origin of replication
   6633..492     -  CDS            AmpR (across the origin): β-lactamase; bla; confers resistance to ampicillin, carbenicillin, and related antibiotics
