[The description below was written by a language model from this plasmid's Addgene catalogue record and pLannotate feature annotations shown in this document.]
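Description:
HRH1-DuET is a mammalian expression plasmid built on the pcDNA 3.1 (+) backbone that encodes the human histamine H1 receptor (HRH1), a class A GPCR of the histamine family. It is about 7.0 kb and is propagated in E. coli as a high-copy plasmid through a ColE1/pUC-type origin, with ampicillin selection from the β-lactamase gene. An f1 phage origin is also present. For selection in mammalian cells, the backbone carries a neomycin/kanamycin phosphotransferase gene driven by the SV40 enhancer/early promoter and terminated by the SV40 polyadenylation signal. This cassette normally allows G418 selection of stable transfectants.

The receptor coding sequence was inserted by Gibson cloning downstream of the human CMV immediate-early enhancer and promoter, and transcripts are terminated by the bovine growth hormone polyadenylation signal. A T7 promoter lies between the CMV promoter and the insert and can serve for in vitro transcription. In the DuET design, the receptor is preceded by a cleavable hemagglutinin signal peptide, which is intended to aid membrane targeting, and an N-terminal FLAG epitope. A C-terminal 1D4 epitope follows the receptor. The automated annotation detects the FLAG sequence (as a partial 3xFLAG match) just upstream of the HRH1 open reading frame, but it does not separately annotate the signal peptide or the 1D4 tag. Short hits labelled as an HIV-1 LTR, ble, lacI and an extra SV40 promoter are only fragments and are probably backbone remnants or annotation artefacts rather than functional parts.

The two tags give independent handles at opposite ends of the receptor for capture and detection. According to the record, the construct is optimized for expression in mammalian cells and for proteomics studies. The associated work used such constructs for multiplexed selectivity screening of anti-GPCR antibodies.
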