Addgene plasmid #213312: HRH1-DuET
Purpose: The DuET construct encodes the named human GPCR engineered with a cleaved hemagglutinin signal peptide, a 5' FLAG and a 3' 1D4 epitope tag optimized for expression in mammalian cells and proteomics studies.
Depositing lab: Thomas Sakmar. Depositing organization: Rockefeller University. Publication: Multiplexed selectivity screening of anti-GPCR antibodies. Dahl L, Kotliar IB, Bendes A, Dodig-Crnkovic T, Fromm S, Elofsson A, Uhlen M, Sakmar TP, Schwenk JM. Sci Adv. 2023 May 3;9(18):eadf9297. doi: 10.1126/sciadv.adf9297. Epub 2023 May 3. PubMed 37134173.
Backbone
  Vector backbone: pcDNA 3.1 (+)
  Vector type: Mammalian Expression
Growth in bacteria
  Bacterial resistance: Ampicillin, 100 μg/mL
  Growth temperature: 37°C
  Growth strain: DH5alpha
  Copy number: High Copy
Gene/Insert
  Gene/Insert name: HRH1 (alt name: Histamine receptor H1)
  Species: H. sapiens (human)
  Entrez Gene: HRH1 (a.k.a. H1-R, H1R, HH1R, hisH1)
  Promoter: CMV, T7
  Tag / fusion protein: FLAG (N terminal on insert); 1D4 (C terminal on insert)
  Cloning method: Gibson Cloning
Terms and licenses: Academic/Nonprofit Terms; Industry Terms: Not Available to Industry
Depositor comments: Class: A, Family: Histamine. Ensembl ID: ENSG00000196639, Uniprot ID: P35367
How to cite: HRH1-DuET was a gift from Thomas Sakmar (Addgene plasmid # 213312 ; http://n2t.net/addgene:213312 ; RRID:Addgene_213312)
